Addgene plasmid #144968: TFORF3492
Purpose: Lentiviral vector for overexpressing transcription factor ORFs with unique 24-bp barcodes. Barcodes facilitate identification of transcription factors in pooled screens.
Depositing lab: Feng Zhang. Depositing organization: Broad Institute. Publication: A transcription factor atlas of directed differentiation. Joung J, Ma S, Tay T, Geiger-Schuller KR, Kirchgatterer PC, Verdine VK, Guo B, Arias-Garcia MA, Allen WE, Singh A, Kuksenko O, Abudayyeh OO, Gootenberg JS, Fu Z, Macrae RK, Buenrostro JD, Regev A, Zhang F. Cell. 2023 Jan 5;186(1):209-229.e26. doi: 10.1016/j.cell.2022.11.026. PubMed 36608654.
Backbone
  Vector backbone: pLX_TRC317
  Backbone manufacturer: Broad Institute Genetic Perturbation Platform
  Backbone size w/o insert (bp): 8264
  Vector type: Mammalian Expression, Lentiviral
  Selectable markers: Puromycin
Growth in bacteria
  Bacterial resistance: Ampicillin, 100 μg/mL
  Growth temperature: 37°C
  Growth strain: NEB Stable
  Copy number: High Copy
Gene/Insert
  Gene/Insert name: RELB
  Species: H. sapiens (human)
  Insert size (bp): 1943
  Entrez Gene: RELB (a.k.a. I-REL, IMD53, IREL, REL-B)
  Promoter: EF1a
  Tag / fusion protein: V5 (C terminal on insert)
  Cloning method: Gateway Cloning
  Sequencing primers: 5′ GGGTGGAGACTGAAGTTAGGCCAG; 3′ CACATAGCGTAAAAGGAGCAACATAG
Resource information
  A portion of this plasmid was derived from a plasmid made by: Broad Institute Genetic Perturbation Platform
Terms and licenses: Academic/Nonprofit Terms; Industry Terms: Not Available to Industry
Depositor comments: NM_006509.3 Please test multiple small colonies in case of plasmid recombination. To make this collection available in a timely manner, a portion of this collection was not fully sequenced by Addgene. If an Addgene verified full plasmid sequence is not available, please contact us prior to placing an order to request the full sequence.
How to cite: TFORF3492 was a gift from Feng Zhang (Addgene plasmid # 144968 ; http://n2t.net/addgene:144968 ; RRID:Addgene_144968)
