[The description below was written by a language model from this plasmid's Addgene catalogue record and pLannotate feature annotations shown in this document.]
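Description:
TFORF3492 is a lentiviral mammalian expression plasmid built on the pLX_TRC317 backbone from the Broad Institute Genetic Perturbation Platform, carrying the human RELB open reading frame as one member of a barcoded transcription factor ORF collection. It is maintained in E. coli through a high-copy ColE1/pUC-type origin and ampicillin resistance (AmpR), and also carries an f1 origin and remnants of a lac/lacZα cloning region flanked by T7 and T3 promoters. The depositor notes that the plasmid can recombine during propagation, a common issue with repeat-containing lentiviral backbones.

The transfer cassette has a third-generation layout. An RSV promoter drives a truncated HIV-1 5' LTR, followed by the Ψ packaging signal, a gag fragment, the RRE for Rev-dependent export of genomic RNA, and a cPPT/CTS, and it ends in a self-inactivating ΔU3 3' LTR with a downstream SV40 polyadenylation signal. Within the provirus, an SV40 promoter expresses puromycin N-acetyltransferase for selection of transduced cells. A separate EF-1α promoter drives RELB, an NF-κB family subunit. The ORF was introduced by Gateway cloning, so it is flanked by attB1 and attB2 sites and continues in frame into a C-terminal V5 epitope tag. A WPRE downstream enhances transcript expression. According to the record, each construct in the collection carries a unique 24-bp barcode, but this barcode is not annotated in the feature table. A short fragment annotated as U6 promoter lies between the V5 tag and the WPRE, and the record does not explain its role.

The construct is intended for RELB overexpression, either individually or in pooled screens where barcode readout identifies which transcription factor each cell received, as in directed differentiation studies.
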