Features (pLannotate 1.2.2; 34 found; start..end, strand, type, name):
      5..231     +  promoter       RSV promoter: Rous sarcoma virus enhancer/promoter
    232..412     +  LTR            5' LTR (truncated): truncated 5' long terminal repeat (LTR) from HIV-1
    459..584     +  misc_feature   HIV-1 Ψ: packaging signal of human immunodeficiency virus type 1
    568..931     +  CDS            HIV-1 gag (fragment): gag protein from human immunodeficiency virus 1; gag
   1077..1310    +  misc_feature   RRE: The Rev response element (RRE) of HIV-1 allows for Rev-dependent mRNA export from the nucleus to the cytoplasm.
   1687..1713    +  CDS            Rev (fragment): human immunodeficiency virus 1 (HIV-1) Rev protein; rev; enhances nuclear export of unspliced and incompletely spliced viral mRNAs
   1720..1743    +  promoter       SV40 promoter (fragment): SV40 early promoter
   1744..1815    +  promoter       SV40 promoter (fragment): SV40 enhancer and early promoter
   1839..1974    +  rep_origin     SV40 ori: SV40 origin of replication
   2020..2616    +  CDS            PuroR (fragment): puromycin N-acetyltransferase; pac from Streptomyces; confers resistance to puromycin
   2665..2782    +  misc_feature   cPPT/CTS: central polypurine tract and central termination sequence of HIV-1
   2847..2913    +  CDS            small t antigen (fragment): SV40 (simian virus 40) small t antigen
   2920..4098    +  promoter       EF-1α promoter: strong constitutive promoter for human elongation factor EF-1α
   4119..4136    +  protein_bind   attB1 (fragment): mutant version of attB; core recombination site for the Gateway® BP reaction BP Clonase™
   4142..5878    +  CDS            RELB: RELB_HUMAN - Experimental evidence at protein level: Swiss-Prot protein existence level 1. NF-kappa-B is a pleiotropic transcription factor which is present in almost all cell types and is involved in many biological processed such as inflammation, immunity, differentiation, cell growth, tumorigenesis and apoptosis. NF-kappa-B is a homo- or heterodimeric complex formed by the Rel-like domain-containing proteins RELA/p65, RELB, NFKB1/p105, NFKB1/p50, REL and NFKB2/p52. The dimers bind at kappa-B sites in the DNA of their target genes and the individual dimers have distinct preferences for diffe
   5880..5904    -  protein_bind   attB2: mutant version of attB; recombination site for the Gateway® BP reaction BP Clonase™
   5912..5953    +  CDS            V5 tag: epitope tag from simian virus 5
   5969..6022    +  promoter       U6 promoter (fragment): RNA polymerase III promoter for human U6 snRNA
   6064..6652    +  misc_feature   WPRE: woodchuck hepatitis virus posttranscriptional regulatory element
   6703..6722    +  misc_feature   cPPT/CTS (fragment): central polypurine tract and central termination sequence of HIV-1
   6724..6957    +  LTR            3' LTR (ΔU3): self-inactivating 3' long terminal repeat (LTR) from HIV-1
   7035..7156    +  polyA_signal   SV40 poly(A) signal: SV40 polyadenylation signal
   7196..7331    +  rep_origin     SV40 ori: SV40 origin of replication
   7352..7370    -  promoter       T7 promoter: promoter for bacteriophage T7 RNA polymerase
   7378..7533    +  CDS            lacZα (fragment): LacZα fragment of β-galactosidase; lacZ fragment
   7538..7966    +  rep_origin     f1 ori (sequence partly withheld): f1 bacteriophage origin of replication; arrow indicates direction of (+) strand synthesis
   8019..8123    +  promoter       AmpR promoter: bla
   8124..8984    +  CDS            AmpR: β-lactamase; bla; confers resistance to ampicillin, carbenicillin, and related antibiotics
   9155..9743    +  rep_origin     ori: high-copy-number ColE1/pMB1/pBR322/pUC origin of replication
   9926..10018   +  CDS            lacI (fragment): lac repressor; lacI; The lac repressor binds to the lac operator to inhibit transcription in E. coli. This inhibition can be relieved by adding lactose or isopropyl-β-D-thiogalactopyranoside (IPTG).
  10031..10052   +  protein_bind   CAP binding site: CAP binding activates transcription in the presence of cAMP. E. coli catabolite activator protein
  10067..10097   +  promoter       lac promoter: promoter for the E. coli lac operon
  10105..10121   +  protein_bind   lac operator: The lac repressor binds to the lac operator to inhibit transcription in E. coli. This inhibition can be relieved by adding lactose or isopropyl-β-D-thiogalactopyranoside (IPTG). lac repressor encoded by lacI
  10166..10184   +  promoter       T3 promoter: promoter for bacteriophage T3 RNA polymerase
>Addgene plasmid #144968 | TFORF3492 | addgene full sequence | sequence record 404543 | Addgene NGS Result
TTAATGTAGTCTTATGCAATACTCTTGTAGTCTTGCAACATGGTAACGATGAGTTAGCAACATGCCTTAC
AAGGAGAGAAAAAGCACCGTGCATGCCGATTGGTGGAAGTAAGGTGGTACGATCGTGCCTTATTAGGAAG
GCAACAGACGGGTCTGACATGGATTGGACGAACCACTGAATTGCCGCATTGCAGAGATATTGTATTTAAG
TGCCTAGCTCGATACATAAACGGGTCTCTCTGGTTAGACCAGATCTGAGCCTGGGAGCTCTCTGGCTAAC
TAGGGAACCCACTGCTTAAGCCTCAATAAAGCTTGCCTTGAGTGCTTCAAGTAGTGTGTGCCCGTCTGTT
GTGTGACTCTGGTAACTAGAGATCCCTCAGACCCTTTTAGTCAGTGTGGAAAATCTCTAGCAGTGGCGCC
CGAACAGGGACTTGAAAGCGAAAGGGAAACCAGAGGAGCTCTCTCGACGCAGGACTCGGCTTGCTGAAGC
GCGCACGGCAAGAGGCGAGGGGCGGCGACTGGTGAGTACGCCAAAAATTTTGACTAGCGGAGGCTAGAAG
GAGAGAGATGGGTGCGAGAGCGTCAGTATTAAGCGGGGGAGAATTAGATCGCGATGGGAAAAAATTCGGT
TAAGGCCAGGGGGAAAGAAAAAATATAAATTAAAACATATAGTATGGGCAAGCAGGGAGCTAGAACGATT
CGCAGTTAATCCTGGCCTGTTAGAAACATCAGAAGGCTGTAGACAAATACTGGGACAGCTACAACCATCC
CTTCAGACAGGATCAGAAGAACTTAGATCATTATATAATACAGTAGCAACCCTCTATTGTGTGCATCAAA
GGATAGAGATAAAAGACACCAAGGAAGCTTTAGACAAGATAGAGGAAGAGCAAAACAAAAGTAAGACCAC
CGCACAGCAAGCGGCCGCTGATCTTCAGACCTGGAGGAGGAGATATGAGGGACAATTGGAGAAGTGAATT
ATATAAATATAAAGTAGTAAAAATTGAACCATTAGGAGTAGCACCCACCAAGGCAAAGAGAAGAGTGGTG
CAGAGAGAAAAAAGAGCAGTGGGAATAGGAGCTTTGTTCCTTGGGTTCTTGGGAGCAGCAGGAAGCACTA
TGGGCGCAGCGTCAATGACGCTGACGGTACAGGCCAGACAATTATTGTCTGGTATAGTGCAGCAGCAGAA
CAATTTGCTGAGGGCTATTGAGGCGCAACAGCATCTGTTGCAACTCACAGTCTGGGGCATCAAGCAGCTC
CAGGCAAGAATCCTGGCTGTGGAAAGATACCTAAAGGATCAACAGCTCCTGGGGATTTGGGGTTGCTCTG
GAAAACTCATTTGCACCACTGCTGTGCCTTGGAATGCTAGTTGGAGTAATAAATCTCTGGAACAGATTTG
GAATCACACGACCTGGATGGAGTGGGACAGAGAAATTAACAATTACACAAGCTTAATACACTCCTTAATT
GAAGAATCGCAAAACCAGCAAGAAAAGAATGAACAAGAATTATTGGAATTAGATAAATGGGCAAGTTTGT
GGAATTGGTTTAACATAACAAATTGGCTGTGGTATATAAAATTATTCATAATGATAGTAGGAGGCTTGGT
AGGTTTAAGAATAGTTTTTGCTGTACTTTCTATAGTGAATAGAGTTAGGCAGGGATATTCACCATTATCG
TTTCAGACCCACCTCCCAACCCCGAGGGGACCCATGCATTGCATCTCAATTAGTCAGCAACCAGGTGTGG
AAAGTCCCCAGGCTCCCCAGCAGGCAGAAGTATGCAAAGCATGCGTCTCAATTAGTCAGCAACCATAGTC
CCGCCCCTAACTCCGCCCATCCCGCCCCTAACTCCGCCCAGTTCCGCCCATTCTCCGCCCCATGGCTGAC
TAATTTTTTTTATTTATGCAGAGGCCGAGGCCGCCTCGGCCTCTGAGCTATTCCAGAAGTAGTGAGGAGG
CTTTTTTGGAGGCCTAGGCTTTTGCAAAAAGCTTTCTAGAGGTACCACCGGAGCTTACCATGACCGAGTA
CAAGCCCACGGTGCGCCTCGCCACCCGCGACGACGTCCCCAGGGCCGTACGCACCCTCGCCGCCGCGTTC
GCCGACTACCCCGCCACGCGCCACACCGTCGATCCGGACCGCCACATCGAGCGGGTCACCGAGCTGCAAG
AACTCTTCCTCACGCGCGTCGGGCTCGACATCGGCAAGGTGTGGGTCGCGGACGACGGCGCCGCCGTGGC
GGTCTGGACCACGCCGGAGAGCGTCGAAGCGGGGGCGGTGTTCGCCGAGATCGGCCCGCGCATGGCCGAG
TTGAGCGGTTCCCGGCTGGCCGCGCAGCAACAGATGGAAGGCCTCCTGGCGCCGCACCGGCCCAAGGAGC
CCGCGTGGTTCCTGGCCACCGTCGGCGTCTCGCCCGACCACCAGGGCAAGGGTCTGGGCAGCGCCGTCGT
GCTCCCCGGAGTGGAGGCGGCCGAGCGCGCCGGGGTGCCCGCCTTCCTGGAGACCTCCGCGCCCCGCAAC
CTCCCCTTCTACGAGCGGCTCGGCTTCACCGTCACCGCCGACGTCGAGGTGCCCGAAGGACCGCGCACCT
GGTGCATGACCCGCAAGCCCGGTGCCAGTTAACGAATTCTAGATCTTGAGACAAATGGCAGTATTCATCC
ACAATTTTAAAAGAAAAGGGGGGATTGGGGGGTACAGTGCAGGGGAAAGAATAGTAGACATAATAGCAAC
AGACATACAAACTAAAGAATTACAAAAACAAATTACAAAAATTCAAAATTTTCGGGTTTATTACAGGGAC
AGCAGAGATCCACTTTGGCGCCGGCTCGAGGCCTGCAGGTGCAAAGATGGATAAAGTTTTAAACAGAGAG
GAATCTTTGCAGCTAATGGACCTTCTAGGTCTTGAAAGGAGTGGGAATTGGCTCCGGTGCCCGTCAGTGG
GCAGAGCGCACATCGCCCACAGTCCCCGAGAAGTTGGGGGGAGGGGTCGGCAATTGAACCGGTGCCTAGA
GAAGGTGGCGCGGGGTAAACTGGGAAAGTGATGTCGTGTACTGGCTCCGCCTTTTTCCCGAGGGTGGGGG
AGAACCGTATATAAGTGCAGTAGTCGCCGTGAACGTTCTTTTTCGCAACGGGTTTGCCGCCAGAACACAG
GTAAGTGCCGTGTGTGGTTCCCGCGGGCCTGGCCTCTTTACGGGTTATGGCCCTTGCGTGCCTTGAATTA
CTTCCACCTGGCTGCAGTACGTGATTCTTGATCCCGAGCTTCGGGTTGGAAGTGGGTGGGAGAGTTCGAG
GCCTTGCGCTTAAGGAGCCCCTTCGCCTCGTGCTTGAGTTGAGGCCTGGCCTGGGCGCTGGGGCCGCCGC
GTGCGAATCTGGTGGCACCTTCGCGCCTGTCTCGCTGCTTTCGATAAGTCTCTAGCCATTTAAAATTTTT
GATGACCTGCTGCGACGCTTTTTTTCTGGCAAGATAGTCTTGTAAATGCGGGCCAAGATCTGCACACTGG
TATTTCGGTTTTTGGGGCCGCGGGCGGCGACGGGGCCCGTGCGTCCCAGCGCACATGTTCGGCGAGGCGG
GGCCTGCGAGCGCGGCCACCGAGAATCGGACGGGGGTAGTCTCAAGCTGGCCGGCCTGCTCTGGTGCCTG
GCCTCGCGCCGCCGTGTATCGCCCCGCCCTGGGCGGCAAGGCTGGCCCGGTCGGCACCAGTTGCGTGAGC
GGAAAGATGGCCGCTTCCCGGCCCTGCTGCAGGGAGCTCAAAATGGAGGACGCGGCGCTCGGGAGAGCGG
GCGGGTGAGTCACCCACACAAAGGAAAAGGGCCTTTCCGTCCTCAGCCGTCGCTTCATGTGACTCCACGG
AGTACCGGGCGCCGTCCAGGCACCTCGATTAGTTCTCGAGCTTTTGGAGTACGTCGTCTTTAGGTTGGGG
GGAGGGGTTTTATGCGATGGAGTTTCCCCACACTGAGTGGGTGGAGACTGAAGTTAGGCCAGCTTGGCAC
TTGATGTAATTCTCCTTGGAATTTGCCCTTTTTGAGTTTGGATCTTGGTTCATTCTCAAGCCTCAGACAG
TGGTTCAAAGTTTTTTTCTTCCATTTCAGGTGTCGTGAGGCTAGCATCGATTGATCAACAAGTTTGTACA
AAAAAGTTGGCATGCTTCGGTCTGGGCCAGCCTCTGGGCCGTCCGTCCCCACTGGCCGGGCCATGCCGAG
TCGCCGCGTCGCCAGACCGCCGGCTGCGCCGGAGCTGGGGGCCTTAGGGTCCCCCGACCTCTCCTCACTC
TCGCTCGCCGTTTCCAGGAGCACAGATGAATTGGAGATCATCGACGAGTACATCAAGGAGAACGGCTTCG
GCCTGGACGGGGGACAGCCGGGCCCGGGCGAGGGGCTGCCACGCCTGGTGTCTCGCGGGGCTGCGTCCCT
GAGCACGGTCACCCTGGGCCCTGTGGCGCCCCCAGCCACGCCGCCGCCTTGGGGCTGCCCCCTGGGCCGA
CTAGTGTCCCCAGCGCCGGGCCCGGGCCCGCAGCCGCACCTGGTCATCACGGAGCAGCCCAAGCAGCGCG
GCATGCGCTTCCGCTACGAGTGCGAGGGCCGCTCGGCCGGCAGCATCCTTGGGGAGAGCAGCACCGAGGC
CAGCAAGACGCTGCCCGCCATCGAGCTCCGGGATTGTGGAGGGCTGCGGGAGGTGGAGGTGACTGCCTGC
CTGGTGTGGAAGGACTGGCCTCACCGAGTCCACCCCCACAGCCTCGTGGGGAAAGACTGCACCGACGGCA
TCTGCAGGGTGCGGCTCCGGCCTCACGTCAGCCCCCGGCACAGTTTTAACAACCTGGGCATCCAGTGTGT
GAGGAAGAAGGAGATTGAGGCTGCCATTGAGCGGAAGATTCAACTGGGCATTGACCCCTACAACGCTGGG
TCCCTGAAGAACCATCAGGAAGTAGACATGAATGTGGTGAGGATCTGCTTCCAGGCCTCATATCGGGACC
AGCAGGGACAGATGCGCCGGATGGATCCTGTGCTTTCCGAGCCCGTCTATGACAAGAAATCCACAAACAC
ATCAGAGCTGCGGATTTGCCGAATTAACAAGGAAAGCGGGCCGTGCACCGGTGGCGAGGAGCTCTACTTG
CTCTGCGACAAGGTGCAGAAAGAGGACATATCAGTGGTGTTCAGCAGGGCCTCCTGGGAAGGTCGGGCTG
ACTTCTCCCAGGCCGACGTGCACCGCCAGATTGCCATTGTGTTCAAGACGCCGCCCTACGAGGACCTGGA
GATTGTCGAGCCCGTGACAGTCAACGTCTTCCTGCAGCGGCTCACCGATGGGGTCTGCAGCGAGCCATTG
CCTTTCACGTACCTGCCTCGCGACCATGACAGCTACGGCGTGGACAAGAAGCGGAAACGGGGGATGCCCG
ACGTCCTTGGGGAGCTGAACAGCTCTGACCCCCATGGCATCGAGAGCAAACGGCGGAAGAAAAAGCCGGC
CATCCTGGACCACTTCCTGCCCAACCACGGCTCAGGCCCGTTCCTCCCGCCGTCAGCCCTGCTGCCAGAC
CCTGACTTCTTCTCTGGCACCGTGTCCCTGCCCGGCCTGGAGCCCCCTGGCGGGCCTGACCTCCTGGACG
ATGGCTTTGCCTACGACCCTACGGCCCCCACACTCTTCACCATGCTGGACCTGCTGCCCCCGGCACCGCC
ACACGCTAGCGCTGTTGTGTGCAGCGGAGGTGCCGGGGCCGTGGTTGGGGAGACCCCCGGCCCTGAACCA
CTGACACTGGACTCGTACCAGGCCCCGGGCCCCGGGGATGGAGGCACCGCCAGCCTTGTGGGCAGCAACA
TGTTCCCCAATCATTACCGCGAGGCGGCCTTTGGGGGCGGCCTCCTATCCCCGGGGCCTGAAGCCACGTA
CCCAACTTTCTTGTACAAAGTGGTTGATATCGGTAAGCCTATCCCTAACCCTCTCCTCGGTCTCGATTCT
ACGTAGTAATGAACTAGTCCGTAACTTGAAAGTATTTCGATTTCTTGGCTTTATATATCTTGTGGAAAGG
ACGACCATGCATCCATTAAGTATCGTTAACGCGTTAAGTCGACAATCAACCTCTGGATTACAAAATTTGT
GAAAGATTGACTGGTATTCTTAACTATGTTGCTCCTTTTACGCTATGTGGATACGCTGCTTTAATGCCTT
TGTATCATGCTATTGCTTCCCGTATGGCTTTCATTTTCTCCTCCTTGTATAAATCCTGGTTGCTGTCTCT
TTATGAGGAGTTGTGGCCCGTTGTCAGGCAACGTGGCGTGGTGTGCACTGTGTTTGCTGACGCAACCCCC
ACTGGTTGGGGCATTGCCACCACCTGTCAGCTCCTTTCCGGGACTTTCGCTTTCCCCCTCCCTATTGCCA
CGGCGGAACTCATCGCCGCCTGCCTTGCCCGCTGCTGGACAGGGGCTCGGCTGTTGGGCACTGACAATTC
CGTGGTGTTGTCGGGGAAATCATCGTCCTTTCCTTGGCTGCTCGCCTGTGTTGCCACCTGGATTCTGCGC
GGGACGTCCTTCTGCTACGTCCCTTCGGCCCTCAATCCAGCGGACCTTCCTTCCCGCGGCCTGCTGCCGG
CTCTGCGGCCTCTTCCGCGTCTTCGCCTTCGCCCTCAGACGAGTCGGATCTCCCTTTGGGCCGCCTCCCC
GCGTCGACTTTAAGACCAATGACTTACAAGGCAGCTGTAGATCTTAGCCACTTTTTAAAAGAAAAGGGGG
GACTGGAAGGGCTAATTCACTCCCAACGAAGACAAGATCTGCTTTTTGCTTGTACTGGGTCTCTCTGGTT
AGACCAGATCTGAGCCTGGGAGCTCTCTGGCTAACTAGGGAACCCACTGCTTAAGCCTCAATAAAGCTTG
CCTTGAGTGCTTCAAGTAGTGTGTGCCCGTCTGTTGTGTGACTCTGGTAACTAGAGATCCCTCAGACCCT
TTTAGTCAGTGTGGAAAATCTCTAGCAGTACGTATAGTAGTTCATGTCATCTTATTATTCAGTATTTATA
ACTTGCAAAGAAATGAATATCAGAGAGTGAGAGGAACTTGTTTATTGCAGCTTATAATGGTTACAAATAA
AGCAATAGCATCACAAATTTCACAAATAAAGCATTTTTTTCACTGCATTCTAGTTGTGGTTTGTCCAAAC
TCATCAATGTATCTTATCATGTCTGGCTCTAGCTATCCCGCCCCTAACTCCGCCCATCCCGCCCCTAACT
CCGCCCAGTTCCGCCCATTCTCCGCCCCATGGCTGACTAATTTTTTTTATTTATGCAGAGGCCGAGGCCG
CCTCGGCCTCTGAGCTATTCCAGAAGTAGTGAGGAGGCTTTTTTGGAGGCCTAGGGACGTACCCAATTCG
CCCTATAGTGAGTCGTATTACGCGCGCTCACTGGCCGTCGTTTTACAACGTCGTGACTGGGAAAACCCTG
GCGTTACCCAACTTAATCGCCTTGCAGCACATCCCCCTTTCGCCAGCTGGCGTAATAGCGAAGAGGCCCG
CACCGATCGCCCTTCCCAACAGTTGCGCAGCCTGAATGGCGAATGGG
[124 nt withheld, positions 7538-7661]
C
[91 nt withheld, positions 7663-7753]
A
[49 nt withheld, positions 7755-7803]
CCTTTGACGTTGGAGTCCACGTTCTTT
[37 nt withheld, positions 7831-7867]
ACCCTATCTCGGTCTATTCTTTTGATTTATAAGGGATTTTGCCGATTTCGGCCTATTGGTTAAAAAATGA
GCTGATTTAACAAAAATTTAACGCGAATTTTAACAAAATATTAACGCTTACAATTTAGGTGGCACTTTTC
GGGGAAATGTGCGCGGAACCCCTATTTGTTTATTTTTCTAAATACATTCAAATATGTATCCGCTCATGAG
ACAATAACCCTGATAAATGCTTCAATAATATTGAAAAAGGAAGAGTATGAGTATTCAACATTTCCGTGTC
GCCCTTATTCCCTTTTTTGCGGCATTTTGCCTTCCTGTTTTTGCTCACCCAGAAACGCTGGTGAAAGTAA
AAGATGCTGAAGATCAGTTGGGTGCACGAGTGGGTTACATCGAACTGGATCTCAACAGCGGTAAGATCCT
TGAGAGTTTTCGCCCCGAAGAACGTTTTCCAATGATGAGCACTTTTAAAGTTCTGCTATGTGGCGCGGTA
TTATCCCGTATTGACGCCGGGCAAGAGCAACTCGGTCGCCGCATACACTATTCTCAGAATGACTTGGTTG
AGTACTCACCAGTCACAGAAAAGCATCTTACGGATGGCATGACAGTAAGAGAATTATGCAGTGCTGCCAT
AACCATGAGTGATAACACTGCGGCCAACTTACTTCTGACAACGATCGGAGGACCGAAGGAGCTAACCGCT
TTTTTGCACAACATGGGGGATCATGTAACTCGCCTTGATCGTTGGGAACCGGAGCTGAATGAAGCCATAC
CAAACGACGAGCGTGACACCACGATGCCTGTAGCAATGGCAACAACGTTGCGCAAACTATTAACTGGCGA
ACTACTTACTCTAGCTTCCCGGCAACAATTAATAGACTGGATGGAGGCGGATAAAGTTGCAGGACCACTT
CTGCGCTCGGCCCTTCCGGCTGGCTGGTTTATTGCTGATAAATCTGGAGCCGGTGAGCGTGGGTCTCGCG
GTATCATTGCAGCACTGGGGCCAGATGGTAAGCCCTCCCGTATCGTAGTTATCTACACGACGGGGAGTCA
GGCAACTATGGATGAACGAAATAGACAGATCGCTGAGATAGGTGCCTCACTGATTAAGCATTGGTAACTG
TCAGACCAAGTTTACTCATATATACTTTAGATTGATTTAAAACTTCATTTTTAATTTAAAAGGATCTAGG
TGAAGATCCTTTTTGATAATCTCATGACCAAAATCCCTTAACGTGAGTTTTCGTTCCACTGAGCGTCAGA
CCCCGTAGAAAAGATCAAAGGATCTTCTTGAGATCCTTTTTTTCTGCGCGTAATCTGCTGCTTGCAAACA
AAAAAACCACCGCTACCAGCGGTGGTTTGTTTGCCGGATCAAGAGCTACCAACTCTTTTTCCGAAGGTAA
CTGGCTTCAGCAGAGCGCAGATACCAAATACTGTTCTTCTAGTGTAGCCGTAGTTAGGCCACCACTTCAA
GAACTCTGTAGCACCGCCTACATACCTCGCTCTGCTAATCCTGTTACCAGTGGCTGCTGCCAGTGGCGAT
AAGTCGTGTCTTACCGGGTTGGACTCAAGACGATAGTTACCGGATAAGGCGCAGCGGTCGGGCTGAACGG
GGGGTTCGTGCACACAGCCCAGCTTGGAGCGAACGACCTACACCGAACTGAGATACCTACAGCGTGAGCT
ATGAGAAAGCGCCACGCTTCCCGAAGGGAGAAAGGCGGACAGGTATCCGGTAAGCGGCAGGGTCGGAACA
GGAGAGCGCACGAGGGAGCTTCCAGGGGGAAACGCCTGGTATCTTTATAGTCCTGTCGGGTTTCGCCACC
TCTGACTTGAGCGTCGATTTTTGTGATGCTCGTCAGGGGGGCGGAGCCTATGGAAAAACGCCAGCAACGC
GGCCTTTTTACGGTTCCTGGCCTTTTGCTGGCCTTTTGCTCACATGTTCTTTCCTGCGTTATCCCCTGAT
TCTGTGGATAACCGTATTACCGCCTTTGAGTGAGCTGATACCGCTCGCCGCAGCCGAACGACCGAGCGCA
GCGAGTCAGTGAGCGAGGAAGCGGAAGAGCGCCCAATACGCAAACCGCCTCTCCCCGCGCGTTGGCCGAT
TCATTAATGCAGCTGGCACGACAGGTTTCCCGACTGGAAAGCGGGCAGTGAGCGCAACGCAATTAATGTG
AGTTAGCTCACTCATTAGGCACCCCAGGCTTTACACTTTATGCTTCCGGCTCGTATGTTGTGTGGAATTG
TGAGCGGATAACAATTTCACACAGGAAACAGCTATGACCATGATTACGCCAAGCGCGCAATTAACCCTCA
CTAAAGGGAACAAAAGCTGGAGCTGCAAGC
