>Addgene plasmid #144968 | TFORF3492 | depositor partial sequence | sequence record 287019 | Insert
ATCGATTGATCAACAAGTTTGTACAAAAAAGTTGGCATGCTTCGGTCTGGGCCAGCCTCTGGGCCGTCCG
TCCCCACTGGCCGGGCCATGCCGAGTCGCCGCGTCGCCAGACCGCCGGCTGCGCCGGAGCTGGGGGCCTT
AGGGTCCCCCGACCTCTCCTCACTCTCGCTCGCCGTTTCCAGGAGCACAGATGAATTGGAGATCATCGAC
GAGTACATCAAGGAGAACGGCTTCGGCCTGGACGGGGGACAGCCGGGCCCGGGCGAGGGGCTGCCACGCC
TGGTGTCTCGCGGGGCTGCGTCCCTGAGCACGGTCACCCTGGGCCCTGTGGCGCCCCCAGCCACGCCGCC
GCCTTGGGGCTGCCCCCTGGGCCGACTAGTGTCCCCAGCGCCGGGCCCGGGCCCGCAGCCGCACCTGGTC
ATCACGGAGCAGCCCAAGCAGCGCGGCATGCGCTTCCGCTACGAGTGCGAGGGCCGCTCGGCCGGCAGCA
TCCTTGGGGAGAGCAGCACCGAGGCCAGCAAGACGCTGCCCGCCATCGAGCTCCGGGATTGTGGAGGGCT
GCGGGAGGTGGAGGTGACTGCCTGCCTGGTGTGGAAGGACTGGCCTCACCGAGTCCACCCCCACAGCCTC
GTGGGGAAAGACTGCACCGACGGCATCTGCAGGGTGCGGCTCCGGCCTCACGTCAGCCCCCGGCACAGTT
TTAACAACCTGGGCATCCAGTGTGTGAGGAAGAAGGAGATTGAGGCTGCCATTGAGCGGAAGATTCAACT
GGGCATTGACCCCTACAACGCTGGGTCCCTGAAGAACCATCAGGAAGTAGACATGAATGTGGTGAGGATC
TGCTTCCAGGCCTCATATCGGGACCAGCAGGGACAGATGCGCCGGATGGATCCTGTGCTTTCCGAGCCCG
TCTATGACAAGAAATCCACAAACACATCAGAGCTGCGGATTTGCCGAATTAACAAGGAAAGCGGGCCGTG
CACCGGTGGCGAGGAGCTCTACTTGCTCTGCGACAAGGTGCAGAAAGAGGACATATCAGTGGTGTTCAGC
AGGGCCTCCTGGGAAGGTCGGGCTGACTTCTCCCAGGCCGACGTGCACCGCCAGATTGCCATTGTGTTCA
AGACGCCGCCCTACGAGGACCTGGAGATTGTCGAGCCCGTGACAGTCAACGTCTTCCTGCAGCGGCTCAC
CGATGGGGTCTGCAGCGAGCCATTGCCTTTCACGTACCTGCCTCGCGACCATGACAGCTACGGCGTGGAC
AAGAAGCGGAAACGGGGGATGCCCGACGTCCTTGGGGAGCTGAACAGCTCTGACCCCCATGGCATCGAGA
GCAAACGGCGGAAGAAAAAGCCGGCCATCCTGGACCACTTCCTGCCCAACCACGGCTCAGGCCCGTTCCT
CCCGCCGTCAGCCCTGCTGCCAGACCCTGACTTCTTCTCTGGCACCGTGTCCCTGCCCGGCCTGGAGCCC
CCTGGCGGGCCTGACCTCCTGGACGATGGCTTTGCCTACGACCCTACGGCCCCCACACTCTTCACCATGC
TGGACCTGCTGCCCCCGGCACCGCCACACGCTAGCGCTGTTGTGTGCAGCGGAGGTGCCGGGGCCGTGGT
TGGGGAGACCCCCGGCCCTGAACCACTGACACTGGACTCGTACCAGGCCCCGGGCCCCGGGGATGGAGGC
ACCGCCAGCCTTGTGGGCAGCAACATGTTCCCCAATCATTACCGCGAGGCGGCCTTTGGGGGCGGCCTCC
TATCCCCGGGGCCTGAAGCCACGTACCCAACTTTCTTGTACAAAGTGGTTGATATCGGTAAGCCTATCCC
TAACCCTCTCCTCGGTCTCGATTCTACGTAGTAATGAACTAGTCCGTAACTTGAAAGTATTTCGATTTCT
TGGCTTTATATATCTTGTGGAAAGGACGACCATGCATCCATTAAGTATCGTTA
