>Addgene plasmid #144968 | TFORF3492 | depositor partial sequence | sequence record 287020 | Barcode
CCATGCATCCATTAAGTATCGTTA
